Addgene plasmid #230394: AiP14283 - pAAV-AiE1014h_3xC3-minBG-SYFP2-P2A-3XFLAG-10aa-H2B-WPRE3-BGHpA (Alias: CN4283)
Purpose: AiE1014h_3xC3 is an enhancer sequence, designed to drive AAV-mediated transgene expression in specific populations of brain cells
Depositing lab: Allen Institute for Brain Science & Jonathan Ting. Depositing organization: Allen Institute. Publication: A suite of enhancer AAVs and transgenic mouse lines for genetic access to cortical cell types. Ben-Simon Y, Hooper M, Narayan S, Daigle TL, Dwivedi D, Way SW, Oster A, Stafford DA, Mich JK, Taormina MJ, Martinez RA, Opitz-Araya X, Roth JR, Alexander JR, Allen S, Amster A, Arbuckle J, Ayala A, Baker PM, Bakken TE, Barcelli T, Barta S, Bendrick J, Bertagnolli D, Bielstein C, Bishwakarma P, Bowlus J, Boyer G, Brouner K, Casian B, Casper T, Chakka AB, Chakrabarty R, Chance RK, Chavan S, Clark M, Colbert K, Collman F, Daniel S, Departee M, DiValentin P, Donadio N, Dotson N, Egdorf T, Fliss T, Gabitto M, Garcia J, Gary A, Gasperini M, Gloe J, Goldy J, Gore BB, Graybuck L, Greisman N, Haeseleer F, Halterman C, Haradon Z, Hastings SD, Helback O, Ho W, Hockemeyer D, Huang C, Huff S, Hunker A, Johansen N, Jones D, Juneau Z, Kalmbach B, Kannan M, Khem S, Kussick E, Kutsal R, Larsen R, Lee C, Lee AY, Leibly M, Lenz GH, Li S, Liang E, Lusk N, Madigan Z, Malloy J, Malone J, McCue R, Melchor J, Mollenkopf T, Moosman S, Morin E, Newman D, Ng L, Ngo K, Omstead V, Otto S, Oyama A, Pena N, Pham T, Phillips E, Pom CA, Potekhina L, Ransford S, Ray PL, Rette D, Reynoldson C, Rimorin C, Rocha D, Ruiz A, Sanchez REA, Sawyer L, Sedeno-Cortes A, Sevigny JP, Shapovalova N, Shepard N, Shulga L, Sigler AR, Siverts L, Soliman S, Somasundaram S, Staats B, Stewart K, Szelenyi E, Tieu M, Trader C, Tran A, van Velthoven CTJ, Walker M, Wang Y, Weed N, Wirthlin M, Wood T, Wynalda B, Yao Z, Zhou T, Ariza J, Dee N, Reding M, Ronellenfitch K, Mufti S, Sunkin SM, Smith KA, Esposito L, Waters J, Thyagarajan B, Yao S, Lein ES, Zeng H, Levi BP, Ngai J, Ting JT, Tasic B. Cell. 2025 May 16:S0092-8674(25)00513-6. doi: 10.1016/j.cell.2025.05.002. PubMed 40403729.
Backbone
  Vector backbone: pAAV2
  Vector type: AAV
Growth in bacteria
  Bacterial resistance: Ampicillin, 100 μg/mL
  Growth temperature: 37°C
  Growth strain: NEB Stable
  Copy number: High Copy
Gene/Insert
  Gene/Insert name: SYFP2-P2A-3XFLAG-10aa-H2B
  Species: Synthetic
  Promoter: minBG
  Cloning method: Gibson Cloning
Terms and licenses: Academic/Nonprofit Terms; Industry Terms: Not Available to Industry
How to cite: AiP14283 - pAAV-AiE1014h_3xC3-minBG-SYFP2-P2A-3XFLAG-10aa-H2B-WPRE3-BGHpA (Alias: CN4283) was a gift from Allen Institute for Brain Science & Jonathan Ting (Addgene plasmid # 230394 ; http://n2t.net/addgene:230394 ; RRID:Addgene_230394)
