[The description below was written by a language model from this plasmid's Addgene catalogue record and pLannotate feature annotations shown in this document.]
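Description:
AiP14283 (alias CN4283) is an AAV transfer plasmid of about 5.4 kb built on a pAAV2 backbone. It is intended for packaging into recombinant adeno-associated virus and delivery to brain tissue. In bacteria it is maintained through a high-copy ColE1/pUC-type origin and selected with ampicillin via the bla gene and its promoter. An f1 phage origin and small remnants of pBR322 bom and rop sequence are also present in the backbone. The expression cassette is flanked by AAV2 inverted terminal repeats, which allow the genome to be replicated and packaged. The right ITR is annotated in full, while the left one is detected only as two short fragments in the sequencing-derived record.

According to the construct name and catalogue fields, the cassette begins with AiE1014h_3xC3, an enhancer sequence designed to direct transgene expression to specific brain cell populations. The name suggests three concatenated copies of a core segment, though the record does not specify this or identify the targeted cell type. The enhancer is paired with the minBG minimal promoter, which is expected to give little expression on its own. Neither element is annotated in the feature table, but both presumably lie in the unannotated region upstream of the coding sequence. The payload is a bicistronic reporter. It encodes the monomeric yellow fluorescent protein SYFP2, followed by a P2A self-cleaving peptide and then human histone H2B carrying an N-terminal 3xFLAG tag joined by a 10-amino-acid linker. A labelled cell should therefore show soluble yellow fluorescence together with a separate, nucleus-localised, FLAG-detectable histone. A shortened WPRE (WPRE3) and the bovine growth hormone polyadenylation signal enhance and terminate transcript expression. The plasmid belongs to a suite of enhancer AAVs for genetic access to cortical cell types.
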