Features (pLannotate 1.2.2; 16 found; start..end, strand, type, name):
     12..39      +  repeat_region  AAV2 ITR (fragment): inverted terminal repeat of adeno-associated virus serotype 2 inverted
     68..95      +  repeat_region  AAV2 ITR (fragment): inverted terminal repeat of adeno-associated virus serotype 2 inverted
    838..1554    +  CDS            SYFP2: SYFP2 is a basic (constitutively fluorescent) yellow fluorescent protein published in 2006, derived from Aequorea victoria. It is reported to be a very rapidly-maturing monomer with moderate acid sensitivity.
   1633..1698    +  CDS            3xFLAG: three tandem FLAG® epitope tags, followed by an enterokinase cleavage site
   1729..2106    +  CDS            H2B: human histone H2B; HIST1H2BJ
   2140..2297    +  misc_feature   WPRE (fragment): woodchuck hepatitis virus posttranscriptional regulatory element
   2303..2383    +  misc_feature   WPRE (fragment): woodchuck hepatitis virus posttranscriptional regulatory element
   2400..2511    +  polyA_signal   bGH poly(A) signal: bovine growth hormone polyadenylation signal
   2629..2769    +  repeat_region  AAV2 ITR: inverted terminal repeat of adeno-associated virus serotype 2 inverted
   2774..2825    -  misc_feature   bom (fragment): basis of mobility region from pBR322
   2844..3299    +  rep_origin     f1 ori (sequence partly withheld): f1 bacteriophage origin of replication; arrow indicates direction of (+) strand synthesis
   3300..3349    -  misc_feature   bom (fragment): basis of mobility region from pBR322
   3451..3486    -  CDS            rop (fragment): Rop protein, which maintains plasmids at low copy number; rop
   3581..3685    +  promoter       AmpR promoter: bla
   3686..4546    +  CDS            AmpR: β-lactamase; bla; confers resistance to ampicillin, carbenicillin, and related antibiotics
   4717..5305    +  rep_origin     ori: high-copy-number ColE1/pMB1/pBR322/pUC origin of replication
>Addgene plasmid #230394 | AiP14283 - pAAV-AiE1014h_3xC3-minBG-SYFP2-P2A-3XFLAG-10aa-H2B-WPRE3-BGHpA (Alias: CN4283) | addgene full sequence | sequence record 462405 | Addgene NGS Result
CCTGCAGGCAGCTGCGCGCTCGCTCGCTCACTGAGGCCGCCCGGGCGTCGGGCGACCTTTGGTCGCCCGG
CCTCAGTGAGCGAGCGAGCGCGCAGAGAGGGAGTGGCCAACTCCATCACTAGGGGTTCCTGCGGCCGCAC
GCGTGAATTTTTAATATTCCTGTAATCATCTGCAAAATATACTTGTGCACATTTTACCCTTGAGTTTCAT
GGGAGAGATTTTAAAGGAGTATTTGTCTCGGAACTACAGCTTATCACTGTTGGATAAAGAATATTATCTG
GCCTGCCAAGCAGATATTTAAAAATAACCTAATCGCACATTTGATCCAGCAATTCCCCTCCTGAATTTTT
AATATTCCTGTAATCATCTGCAAAATATACTTGTGCACATTTTACCCTTGAGTTTCATGGGAGAGATTTT
AAAGGAGTATTTGTCTCGGAACTACAGCTTATCACTGTTGGATAAAGAATATTATCTGGCCTGCCAAGCA
GATATTTAAAAATAACCTAATCGCACATTTGATCCAGCAATTCCCCTCCTGAATTTTTAATATTCCTGTA
ATCATCTGCAAAATATACTTGTGCACATTTTACCCTTGAGTTTCATGGGAGAGATTTTAAAGGAGTATTT
GTCTCGGAACTACAGCTTATCACTGTTGGATAAAGAATATTATCTGGCCTGCCAAGCAGATATTTAAAAA
TAACCTAATCGCACATTTGATCCAGCAATTCCCCTCCTGAGCTCGGGCTGGGCATAAAAGTCAGGGCAGA
GCCATCTATTGCTTACATTTGCTTCTGGGATCCAGATCTTTCGAAGCTAGCGCTACCGGTCGCCACCATG
GTCTCCAAGGGCGAGGAGCTGTTCACCGGGGTGGTGCCCATCCTGGTCGAGCTGGACGGCGATGTCAACG
GCCACAAGTTCAGCGTGTCCGGCGAGGGCGAGGGCGATGCCACCTACGGCAAGCTGACCCTGAAGCTGAT
CTGCACCACCGGCAAGCTGCCCGTGCCCTGGCCCACCCTCGTGACCACCCTGGGCTACGGCGTGCAGTGC
TTCGCCCGCTACCCCGACCACATGAAGCAGCACGACTTCTTCAAGTCCGCCATGCCCGAAGGCTACGTCC
AGGAGCGCACCATCTTCTTCAAAGACGACGGCAACTACAAGACCCGCGCCGAGGTGAAGTTCGAGGGCGA
CACCCTGGTGAACCGCATCGAGCTGAAGGGCATCGACTTCAAGGAGGACGGCAACATCCTGGGGCACAAG
CTGGAGTACAACTACAACAGCCACAACGTCTATATCACCGCCGACAAGCAGAAGAACGGCATCAAGGCCA
ACTTCAAGATCCGCCACAACATCGAGGACGGCGGCGTGCAGCTCGCCGACCACTACCAGCAGAACACCCC
CATCGGCGACGGCCCCGTGCTGCTGCCCGACAACCACTACCTGAGCTACCAGTCCAAGCTGAGCAAAGAC
CCCAACGAGAAGCGCGATCACATGGTCCTGCTGGAGTTCGTGACCGCCGCCGGGATCACTCTCGGCATGG
ACGAGCTGTACAAGGGCTCTGGTGCTACCAACTTCTCACTGTTGAAACAGGCAGGGGATGTAGAGGAGAA
TCCAGGGCCTGGTGCTAGTGGAGACTACAAAGACCATGACGGAGATTATAAAGATCATGACATCGATTAC
AAGGATGACGATGACAAGTCCGGACTCAGATCTGGAGGCTCCGGAGGCCCAGAGCCAGCGAAGTCTGCTC
CCGCCCCGAAAAAGGGCTCCAAGAAGGCGGTGACTAAGGCGCAGAAGAAAGGCGGCAAGAAGCGCAAGCG
CAGCCGCAAGGAGAGCTATTCCATCTATGTGTATAAGGTTCTGAAGCAGGTCCACCCTGACACCGGCATT
TCGTCCAAGGCCATGGGCATCATGAACTCGTTTGTGAACGACATTTTCGAGCGCATCGCAGGTGAGGCTT
CCCGCCTGGCGCATTACAACAAGCGCTCGACCATCACCTCCAGGGAGATCCAGACGGCCGTGCGCCTGCT
GCTGCCTGGGGAGTTGGCCAAGCACGCCGTGTCCGAGGGTACTAAGGCCATCACCAAGTACACCAGCGCT
AAGTAATGAGGCGCGCCGCGGCCGCGAATTCGATATCATAATCAACCTCTGGATTACAAAATTTGTGAAA
GATTGACTGGTATTCTTAACTATGTTGCTCCTTTTACGCTATGTGGATACGCTGCTTTAATGCCTTTGTA
TCATGCTATTGCTTCCCGTATGGCTTTCATTTTCTCCTCCTTGTATAAATCCTGGTTAGTTCTTGCCACG
GCGGAACTCATCGCCGCCTGCCTTGCCCGCTGCTGGACAGGGGCTCGGCTGTTGGGCACTGACAATTCCG
TGGCTCGAGAGATCTTCGACTGTGCCTTCTAGTTGCCAGCCATCTGTTGTTTGCCCCTCCCCCGTGCCTT
CCTTGACCCTGGAAGGTGCCACTCCCACTGTCCTTTCCTAATAAAATGAGGAAATTGCATCGCATTGTCT
GAGTAGGTGTCATTCTATTCTGGGGGGTGGGGTGGGGCAGGACAGCAAGGGGGAGGATTGGGAAGACAAT
AGCAGGCATGAGATCTCACGTGCGGACCGAGCGGCCGCAGGAACCCCTAGTGATGGAGTTGGCCACTCCC
TCTCTGCGCGCTCGCTCGCTCACTGAGGCCGGGCGACCAAAGGTCGCCCGACGCCCGGGCTTTGCCCGGG
CGGCCTCAGTGAGCGAGCGAGCGCGCAGCTGCCTGCAGGGGCGCCTGATGCGGTATTTTCTCCTTACGCA
TCTGTGCGGTATTTCACACCGCATA
[95 nt withheld, positions 2826-2920]
T
[46 nt withheld, positions 2922-2967]
C
[141 nt withheld, positions 2969-3109]
CCTTTGACGTTGGAGTCCACGTTCTTT
[37 nt withheld, positions 3137-3173]
ACTCTATCTCGGGCTATTCTTTTGATTTATAAGGGATTTTGCCGATTTCGGTCTATTGGTTAAAAAATGA
GCTGATTTAACAAAAATTTAACGCGAATTTTAACAAAATATTAACGTTTACAATTTTATGGTGCACTCTC
AGTACAATCTGCTCTGATGCCGCATAGTTAAGCCAGCCCCGACACCCGCCAACACCCGCTGACGCGCCCT
GACGGGCTTGTCTGCTCCCGGCATCCGCTTACAGACAAGCTGTGACCGTCTCCGGGAGCTGCATGTGTCA
GAGGTTTTCACCGTCATCACCGAAACGCGCGAGACGAAAGGGCCTCGTGATACGCCTATTTTTATAGGTT
AATGTCATGATAATAATGGTTTCTTAGACGTCAGGTGGCACTTTTCGGGGAAATGTGCGCGGAACCCCTA
TTTGTTTATTTTTCTAAATACATTCAAATATGTATCCGCTCATGAGACAATAACCCTGATAAATGCTTCA
ATAATATTGAAAAAGGAAGAGTATGAGTATTCAACATTTCCGTGTCGCCCTTATTCCCTTTTTTGCGGCA
TTTTGCCTTCCTGTTTTTGCTCACCCAGAAACGCTGGTGAAAGTAAAAGATGCTGAAGATCAGTTGGGTG
CACGAGTGGGTTACATCGAACTGGATCTCAACAGCGGTAAGATCCTTGAGAGTTTTCGCCCCGAAGAACG
TTTTCCAATGATGAGCACTTTTAAAGTTCTGCTATGTGGCGCGGTATTATCCCGTATTGACGCCGGGCAA
GAGCAACTCGGTCGCCGCATACACTATTCTCAGAATGACTTGGTTGAGTACTCACCAGTCACAGAAAAGC
ATCTTACGGATGGCATGACAGTAAGAGAATTATGCAGTGCTGCCATAACCATGAGTGATAACACTGCGGC
CAACTTACTTCTGACAACGATCGGAGGACCGAAGGAGCTAACCGCTTTTTTGCACAACATGGGGGATCAT
GTAACTCGCCTTGATCGTTGGGAACCGGAGCTGAATGAAGCCATACCAAACGACGAGCGTGACACCACGA
TGCCTGTAGCAATGGCAACAACGTTGCGCAAACTATTAACTGGCGAACTACTTACTCTAGCTTCCCGGCA
ACAATTAATAGACTGGATGGAGGCGGATAAAGTTGCAGGACCACTTCTGCGCTCGGCCCTTCCGGCTGGC
TGGTTTATTGCTGATAAATCTGGAGCCGGTGAGCGTGGGTCTCGCGGTATCATTGCAGCACTGGGGCCAG
ATGGTAAGCCCTCCCGTATCGTAGTTATCTACACGACGGGGAGTCAGGCAACTATGGATGAACGAAATAG
ACAGATCGCTGAGATAGGTGCCTCACTGATTAAGCATTGGTAACTGTCAGACCAAGTTTACTCATATATA
CTTTAGATTGATTTAAAACTTCATTTTTAATTTAAAAGGATCTAGGTGAAGATCCTTTTTGATAATCTCA
TGACCAAAATCCCTTAACGTGAGTTTTCGTTCCACTGAGCGTCAGACCCCGTAGAAAAGATCAAAGGATC
TTCTTGAGATCCTTTTTTTCTGCGCGTAATCTGCTGCTTGCAAACAAAAAAACCACCGCTACCAGCGGTG
GTTTGTTTGCCGGATCAAGAGCTACCAACTCTTTTTCCGAAGGTAACTGGCTTCAGCAGAGCGCAGATAC
CAAATACTGTTCTTCTAGTGTAGCCGTAGTTAGGCCACCACTTCAAGAACTCTGTAGCACCGCCTACATA
CCTCGCTCTGCTAATCCTGTTACCAGTGGCTGCTGCCAGTGGCGATAAGTCGTGTCTTACCGGGTTGGAC
TCAAGACGATAGTTACCGGATAAGGCGCAGCGGTCGGGCTGAACGGGGGGTTCGTGCACACAGCCCAGCT
TGGAGCGAACGACCTACACCGAACTGAGATACCTACAGCGTGAGCTATGAGAAAGCGCCACGCTTCCCGA
AGGGAGAAAGGCGGACAGGTATCCGGTAAGCGGCAGGGTCGGAACAGGAGAGCGCACGAGGGAGCTTCCA
GGGGGAAACGCCTGGTATCTTTATAGTCCTGTCGGGTTTCGCCACCTCTGACTTGAGCGTCGATTTTTGT
GATGCTCGTCAGGGGGGCGGAGCCTATGGAAAAACGCCAGCAACGCGGCCTTTTTACGGTTCCTGGCCTT
TTGCTGGCCTTTTGCTCACATGT
